Addgene plasmid #234230: pAIP4_3D1B
Purpose: Heterologous protein expression of RNA-induced transcriptional silencing complex protein tas3 in Escherichia coli
Depositing lab: Christopher Bahl. Depositing organization: AI Proteins. Publication: Facile, high-throughput protein purification enabled by high-efficiency protease elution. Cárcamo Noriega EN, Truebridge IS, Teets FD 3rd, Bowman JW 3rd, Rodriguez N, Howard TA, Bahl CD. Protein Sci. 2026 Sep;35(9):e70746. doi: 10.1002/pro.70746. PubMed 42555168.
Backbone
  Vector backbone: pET29b
  Backbone size w/o insert (bp): 5679
  Vector type: Bacterial Expression
Growth in bacteria
  Bacterial resistance: Kanamycin, 50 μg/mL
  Growth temperature: 37°C
  Growth strain: DH10B
  Copy number: High Copy
Gene/Insert
  Gene/Insert name: 3D1B (alt names: TAS3_SCHPO; RNA-induced transcriptional silencing complex protein tas3 (RITS protein tas3))
  Species: S. pombe (fission yeast)
  Insert size (bp): 324
  Entrez Gene: tas3 (a.k.a. SPBC83.03c)
  Promoter: T7
  Tag / fusion protein: 10x HisTag-Smt3 (N terminal on backbone)
  Cloning method: Golden Gate
  Sequencing primers: 5′ T7-promoter; 3′ T7-Term
Resource information
  A portion of this plasmid was derived from a plasmid made by: Synthetic DNA
Terms and licenses: Academic/Nonprofit Terms; Industry Terms
Depositor comments: 5' cloning site: BsaI (destroyed), 3' cloning site: BsaI (destroyed)
How to cite: pAIP4_3D1B was a gift from Christopher Bahl (Addgene plasmid # 234230 ; http://n2t.net/addgene:234230 ; RRID:Addgene_234230)
