[The description below was written by a language model from this plasmid's Addgene catalogue record and pLannotate feature annotations shown in this document.]
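Description:
pAIP4_3D1B is a bacterial expression plasmid built on a pET29b backbone for producing a fragment of the Schizosaccharomyces pombe protein tas3, a component of the RNA-induced transcriptional silencing (RITS) complex, in Escherichia coli. The plasmid is selected with kanamycin through an aph(3')-Ia aminoglycoside phosphotransferase gene. It replicates from a ColE1/pMB1-family origin, alongside the pBR322-derived bom and rop elements. The catalogue lists it as high copy, although rop normally moderates copy number. An f1 phage origin is also present, and the annotation picks up leftover backbone fragments such as partial tetracycline-resistance sequence that have no functional role.

The expression cassette uses a T7 promoter followed directly by a lac operator and the T7 gene 10 ribosome binding site, with a plasmid-borne lacI gene supplying repressor. Transcription therefore requires a host that provides T7 RNA polymerase and is induced by IPTG or lactose. The open reading frame begins with an N-terminal polyhistidine tag (10x His according to the record) fused to yeast Smt3, the SUMO homologue. The 324 bp tas3 insert follows, made from synthetic DNA and inserted by Golden Gate assembly through BsaI sites that were destroyed in the process. A T7 terminator closes the unit. The feature table also shows short His-tag-like and T7 gene 10B-derived sequences between the insert and the terminator, but the record does not say whether these are translated as part of the product.

The His-Smt3 arrangement supports affinity capture and then release of the target by a SUMO-specific protease. This fits the associated work on high-throughput protein purification by protease elution.
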