Features (pLannotate 1.2.2; 21 found; start..end, strand, type, name):
    341..398     +  promoter       AmpR promoter (fragment): bla
    407..1222    -  CDS            KanR: aminoglycoside phosphotransferase; aph(3')-Ia; confers resistance to kanamycin in bacteria or G418 (Geneticin®) in eukaryotes
   1344..1932    +  rep_origin     ori: high-copy-number ColE1/pMB1/pBR322/pUC origin of replication
   2118..2257    -  misc_feature   bom: basis of mobility region from pBR322
   2359..2550    -  CDS            rop: Rop protein, which maintains plasmids at low copy number; rop
   2567..2947    +  CDS            YPB1_ECOLX: Protein predicted: Swiss-Prot protein existence level 4. From Escherichia coli.
   3019..3310    -  CDS            TcR (fragment): tetracycline efflux protein; tet; confers resistance to tetracycline
   3325..3346    -  protein_bind   CAP binding site: CAP binding activates transcription in the presence of cAMP. E. coli catabolite activator protein
   3359..4441    -  CDS            lacI: lac repressor; lacI; The lac repressor binds to the lac operator to inhibit transcription in E. coli. This inhibition can be relieved by adding lactose or isopropyl-β-D-thiogalactopyranoside (IPTG).
   4442..4519    -  promoter       lacI promoter: lacI
   4527..4806    -  CDS            TcR (fragment): tetracycline efflux protein; tet; confers resistance to tetracycline
   4832..4850    +  promoter       T7 promoter: promoter for bacteriophage T7 RNA polymerase
   4851..4875    +  protein_bind   lac operator: The lac repressor binds to the lac operator to inhibit transcription in E. coli. This inhibition can be relieved by adding lactose or isopropyl-β-D-thiogalactopyranoside (IPTG). lac repressor encoded by lacI
   4890..4912    +  RBS            RBS: efficient ribosome binding site from bacteriophage T7 gene 10 (Olins and Rangwala, 1989)
   4944..4963    +  CDS            7xHis (fragment): 6xHis affinity tag
   4971..5267    +  CDS            SMT3: SMT3_YEAST - Experimental evidence at protein level: Swiss-Prot protein existence level 1. Not known; suppressor of MIF2 mutations. From Saccharomyces cerevisiae (strain ATCC 204508 / S288c) (Baker's yeast).
   5271..5594    +  CDS            tas3 (fragment): TAS3_SCHPO - Experimental evidence at protein level: Swiss-Prot protein existence level 1. Has a role in the RNA interference (RNAi) pathway which is important for heterochromatin formation and accurate chromosome segregation. A member of the RNA-induced transcriptional silencing (RITS) complex which is involved in the biosynthesis of dsRNA from primer siRNAs provided by the RNA-directed RNA polymerase (RDRC) complex. From Schizosaccharomyces pombe (strain 972 / ATCC 24843) (Fission yeast).
   5613..5630    +  CDS            9xHis (fragment): 9xHis affinity tag
   5640..5689    +  CDS            SET1 (fragment): solubility-enhancement tag derived from T7 phage gene 10B
   5697..5744    +  terminator     T7 terminator: transcription terminator for bacteriophage T7 RNA polymerase
   5781..288     +  rep_origin     f1 ori (across the origin) (sequence partly withheld): f1 bacteriophage origin of replication; arrow indicates direction of (+) strand synthesis
>Addgene plasmid #234230 | pAIP4_3D1B | addgene full sequence | sequence record 464195 | Addgene NGS Result
[75 nt withheld, positions 1-75]
A
[49 nt withheld, positions 77-125]
CCTTTGACGTTGGAGTCCACGTTCTTT
[37 nt withheld, positions 153-189]
ACCCTATCTCGGTCTATTCTTTTGATTTATAAGGGATTTTGCCGATTTCGGCCTATTGGTTAAAAAATGA
GCTGATTTAACAAAAATTTAACGCGAATTTTAACAAAATATTAACGCTTACAATTTAGGTGGCACTTTTC
GGGGAAATGTGCGCGGAACCCCTATTTGTTTATTTTTCTAAATACATTCAAATATGTATCCGCTCATGAA
TTAATTCTTAGAAAAACTCATCGAGCATCAAATGAAACTGCAATTTATTCATATCAGGATTATCAATACC
ATATTTTTGAAAAAGCCGTTTCTGTAATGAAGGAGAAAACTCACCGAGGCAGTTCCATAGGATGGCAAGA
TCCTGGTATCGGTCTGCGATTCCGACTCGTCCAACATCAATACAACCTATTAATTTCCCCTCGTCAAAAA
TAAGGTTATCAAGTGAGAAATCACCATGAGTGACGACTGAATCCGGTGAGAATGGCAAAAGTTTATGCAT
TTCTTTCCAGACTTGTTCAACAGGCCAGCCATTACGCTCGTCATCAAAATCACTCGCATCAACCAAACCG
TTATTCATTCGTGATTGCGCCTGAGCGAGACGAAATACGCGATCGCTGTTAAAAGGACAATTACAAACAG
GAATCGAATGCAACCGGCGCAGGAACACTGCCAGCGCATCAACAATATTTTCACCTGAATCAGGATATTC
TTCTAATACCTGGAATGCTGTTTTCCCGGGGATCGCAGTGGTGAGTAACCATGCATCATCAGGAGTACGG
ATAAAATGCTTGATGGTCGGAAGAGGCATAAATTCCGTCAGCCAGTTTAGTCTGACCATCTCATCTGTAA
CATCATTGGCAACGCTACCTTTGCCATGTTTCAGAAACAACTCTGGCGCATCGGGCTTCCCATACAATCG
ATAGATTGTCGCACCTGATTGCCCGACATTATCGCGAGCCCATTTATACCCATATAAATCAGCATCCATG
TTGGAATTTAATCGCGGCCTAGAGCAAGACGTTTCCCGTTGAATATGGCTCATAACACCCCTTGTATTAC
TGTTTATGTAAGCAGACAGTTTTATTGTTCATGACCAAAATCCCTTAACGTGAGTTTTCGTTCCACTGAG
CGTCAGACCCCGTAGAAAAGATCAAAGGATCTTCTTGAGATCCTTTTTTTCTGCGCGTAATCTGCTGCTT
GCAAACAAAAAAACCACCGCTACCAGCGGTGGTTTGTTTGCCGGATCAAGAGCTACCAACTCTTTTTCCG
AAGGTAACTGGCTTCAGCAGAGCGCAGATACCAAATACTGTCCTTCTAGTGTAGCCGTAGTTAGGCCACC
ACTTCAAGAACTCTGTAGCACCGCCTACATACCTCGCTCTGCTAATCCTGTTACCAGTGGCTGCTGCCAG
TGGCGATAAGTCGTGTCTTACCGGGTTGGACTCAAGACGATAGTTACCGGATAAGGCGCAGCGGTCGGGC
TGAACGGGGGGTTCGTGCACACAGCCCAGCTTGGAGCGAACGACCTACACCGAACTGAGATACCTACAGC
GTGAGCTATGAGAAAGCGCCACGCTTCCCGAAGGGAGAAAGGCGGACAGGTATCCGGTAAGCGGCAGGGT
CGGAACAGGAGAGCGCACGAGGGAGCTTCCAGGGGGAAACGCCTGGTATCTTTATAGTCCTGTCGGGTTT
CGCCACCTCTGACTTGAGCGTCGATTTTTGTGATGCTCGTCAGGGGGGCGGAGCCTATGGAAAAACGCCA
GCAACGCGGCCTTTTTACGGTTCCTGGCCTTTTGCTGGCCTTTTGCTCACATGTTCTTTCCTGCGTTATC
CCCTGATTCTGTGGATAACCGTATTACCGCCTTTGAGTGAGCTGATACCGCTCGCCGCAGCCGAACGACC
GAGCGCAGCGAGTCAGTGAGCGAGGAAGCGGAAGAGCGCCTGATGCGGTATTTTCTCCTTACGCATCTGT
GCGGTATTTCACACCGCAATGGTGCACTCTCAGTACAATCTGCTCTGATGCCGCATAGTTAAGCCAGTAT
ACACTCCGCTATCGCTACGTGACTGGGTCATGGCTGCGCCCCGACACCCGCCAACACCCGCTGACGCGCC
CTGACGGGCTTGTCTGCTCCCGGCATCCGCTTACAGACAAGCTGTGACCGTCTCCGGGAGCTGCATGTGT
CAGAGGTTTTCACCGTCATCACCGAAACGCGCGAGGCAGCTGCGGTAAAGCTCATCAGCGTGGTCGTGAA
GCGATTCACAGATGTCTGCCTGTTCATCCGCGTCCAGCTCGTTGAGTTTCTCCAGAAGCGTTAATGTCTG
GCTTCTGATAAAGCGGGCCATGTTAAGGGCGGTTTTTTCCTGTTTGGTCACTGATGCCTCCGTGTAAGGG
GGATTTCTGTTCATGGGGGTAATGATACCGATGAAACGAGAGAGGATGCTCACGATACGGGTTACTGATG
ATGAACATGCCCGGTTACTGGAACGTTGTGAGGGTAAACAACTGGCGGTATGGATGCGGCGGGACCAGAG
AAAAATCACTCAGGGTCAATGCCAGCGCTTCGTTAATACAGATGTAGGTGTTCCACAGGGTAGCCAGCAG
CATCCTGCGATGCAGATCCGGAACATAATGGTGCAGGGCGCTGACTTCCGCGTTTCCAGACTTTACGAAA
CACGGAAACCGAAGACCATTCATGTTGTTGCTCAGGTCGCAGACGTTTTGCAGCAGCAGTCGCTTCACGT
TCGCTCGCGTATCGGTGATTCATTCTGCTAACCAGTAAGGCAACCCCGCCAGCCTAGCCGGGTCCTCAAC
GACAGGAGCACGATCATGCGCACCCGTGGGGCCGCCATGCCGGCGATAATGGCCTGCTTCTCGCCGAAAC
GTTTGGTGGCGGGACCAGTGACGAAGGCTTGAGCGAGGGCGTGCAAGATTCCGAATACCGCAAGCGACAG
GCCGATCATCGTCGCGCTCCAGCGAAAGCGGTCCTCGCCGAAAATGACCCAGAGCGCTGCCGGCACCTGT
CCTACGAGTTGCATGATAAAGAAGACAGTCATAAGTGCGGCGACGATAGTCATGCCCCGCGCCCACCGGA
AGGAGCTGACTGGGTTGAAGGCTCTCAAGGGCATCGGTCGAGATCCCGGTGCCTAATGAGTGAGCTAACT
TACATTAATTGCGTTGCGCTCACTGCCCGCTTTCCAGTCGGGAAACCTGTCGTGCCAGCTGCATTAATGA
ATCGGCCAACGCGCGGGGAGAGGCGGTTTGCGTATTGGGCGCCAGGGTGGTTTTTCTTTTCACCAGTGAG
ACGGGCAACAGCTGATTGCCCTTCACCGCCTGGCCCTGAGAGAGTTGCAGCAAGCGGTCCACGCTGGTTT
GCCCCAGCAGGCGAAAATCCTGTTTGATGGTGGTTAACGGCGGGATATAACATGAGCTGTCTTCGGTATC
GTCGTATCCCACTACCGAGATGTCCGCACCAACGCGCAGCCCGGACTCGGTAATGGCGCGCATTGCGCCC
AGCGCCATCTGATCGTTGGCAACCAGCATCGCAGTGGGAACGATGCCCTCATTCAGCATTTGCATGGTTT
GTTGAAAACCGGACATGGCACTCCAGTCGCCTTCCCGTTCCGCTATCGGCTGAATTTGATTGCGAGTGAG
ATATTTATGCCAGCCAGCCAGACGCAGACGCGCCGAGACAGAACTTAATGGGCCCGCTAACAGCGCGATT
TGCTGGTGACCCAATGCGACCAGATGCTCCACGCCCAGTCGCGTACCGTCTTCATGGGAGAAAATAATAC
TGTTGATGGGTGTCTGGTCAGAGACATCAAGAAATAACGCCGGAACATTAGTGCAGGCAGCTTCCACAGC
AATGGCATCCTGGTCATCCAGCGGATAGTTAATGATCAGCCCACTGACGCGTTGCGCGAGAAGATTGTGC
ACCGCCGCTTTACAGGCTTCGACGCCGCTTCGTTCTACCATCGACACCACCACGCTGGCACCCAGTTGAT
CGGCGCGAGATTTAATCGCCGCGACAATTTGCGACGGCGCGTGCAGGGCCAGACTGGAGGTGGCAACGCC
AATCAGCAACGACTGTTTGCCCGCCAGTTGTTGTGCCACGCGGTTGGGAATGTAATTCAGCTCCGCCATC
GCCGCTTCCACTTTTTCCCGCGTTTTCGCAGAAACGTGGCTGGCCTGGTTCACCACGCGGGAAACGGTCT
GATAAGAGACACCGGCATACTCTGCGACATCGTATAACGTTACTGGTTTCACATTCACCACCCTGAATTG
ACTCTCTTCCGGGCGCTATCATGCCATACCGCGAAAGGTTTTGCGCCATTCGATGGTGTCCGGGATCTCG
ACGCTCTCCCTTATGCGACTCCTGCATTAGGAAGCAGCCCAGTAGTAGGTTGAGGCCGTTGAGCACCGCC
GCCGCAAGGAATGGTGCATGCAAGGAGATGGCGCCCAACAGTCCCCCGGCCACGGGGCCTGCCACCATAC
CCACGCCGAAACAAGCGCTCATGAGCCCGAAGTGGCGAGCCCGATCTTCCCCATCGGTGATGTCGGCGAT
ATAGGCGCCAGCAACCGCACCTGTGGCGCCGGTGATGCCGGCCACGATGCGTCCGGCGTAGAGGATCGAG
ATCGATCTCGATCCCGCGAAATTAATACGACTCACTATAGGGGAATTGTGAGCGGATAACAATTCCCCTC
TAGAAATAATTTTGTTTAACTTTAAGAAGGAGATATACATATGATGGCGAAGATTCATCACCATCATCAC
CATCACCATCACCACGGTAGCCTGCAAGATTCGGAAGTCAACCAAGAAGCAAAGCCGGAAGTCAAGCCGG
AAGTGAAACCGGAAACCCATATTAACCTGAAAGTTAGTGACGGCAGCTCTGAAATTTTCTTTAAGATCAA
AAAGACCACGCCGCTGCGTCGCCTGATGGAAGCGTTTGCCAAACGTCAGGGCAAGGAAATGGATAGCCTG
CGTTTCCTGTATGACGGTATTCGCATCCAGGCAGATCAAGCGCCGGAAGACCTGGACATGGAAGACAACG
ACATCATTGAAGCCCACCGTGAACAGATTGGCGGCTCTGGAGATTTATATATAAATTGGTTGAAATCACT
ATCCTTTTTCCAGACGAACAGCAGTTGCGCGGAAGCGCTGGTGAAAGTTATTCCGCACTACCATAATAAG
TTGATCGATTTCAGCCAAGTTCTGCAACTGGTCTTTAGCGCTTCTGAAAAGTTCCCGATTCAGGAGAACC
AGCCGCTGCCGGAACAGCTGATGTTTCTGTCTAATCTCGAGAAGCAGACCCCATTTGCCAAAGCAGTTGG
TAGCAGCATTTATAAATTGGTGACCGGCAAAAACCTGAGCCTGGACTTCGCGTCGCAAATCCTTAAGGAG
GCGTCCATCTTGGAGGGTTCGTAATGACTCGAGCACCACCACCACCACCACTGAGATCCGGCTGCTAACA
AAGCCCGAAAGGAAGCTGAGTTGGCTGCTGCCACCGCTGAGCAATAACTAGCATAACCCCTTGGGGCCTC
TAAACGGGTCTTGAGGGGTTTTTTGCTGAAAGGAGGAACTATATCCGGATTGGCGAATGGG
[124 nt withheld, positions 5781-5904]
CGCCGGCTTTCCCCGTC
